Addgene plasmid #122563: pGEM-T Easy-Gbait-hs-QF2
Purpose: Integration of QF2 sequence using the CRISPR/Cas9 system.
Depositing lab: Marnie Halpern. Depositing organization: Carnegie Institution for Science. Publication: Specialized neurons in the right habenula mediate response to aversive olfactory cues. Choi JH, Duboue ER, Macurak M, Chanchu JM, Halpern ME. Elife. 2021 Dec 8;10:e72345. doi: 10.7554/eLife.72345. PubMed 34878403.
Backbone
  Vector backbone: pGEM-T Easy
  Total vector size (bp): 5051
  Vector type: Cloning
Growth in bacteria
  Bacterial resistance: Ampicillin, 100 μg/mL
  Growth temperature: 37°C
  Growth strain: DH5alpha
  Copy number: High Copy
Gene/Insert
  Gene/Insert name: Gbait-hsp70-QF2-SV40pA
  Species: D. rerio (zebrafish)
  Cloning method: Restriction Enzyme; 5′ cloning site SacII (not destroyed); 3′ cloning site SacII (not destroyed)
  Sequencing primers: 5′ T7; 3′ SP6
Terms and licenses: Academic/Nonprofit Terms; Industry Terms: Not Available to Industry
Depositor comments: This plasmid was constructed by modifying the Gbait-hsp70:Gal4 donor plasmid described in Kimura et al. “Efficient generation of knock-in transgenic zebrafish carrying reporter/driver genes by CRISPR/Cas9-mediated genome engineering” Scientific reports vol. 4 6545. 8 Oct. 2014, doi:10.1038/srep06545. The QF2 sequence used was described in Riabinina et al. “Improved and expanded Q-system reagents for genetic manipulations” Nature methods vol. 12,3 (2015): 219-22, 5 p following 222.
How to cite: pGEM-T Easy-Gbait-hs-QF2 was a gift from Marnie Halpern (Addgene plasmid # 122563 ; http://n2t.net/addgene:122563 ; RRID:Addgene_122563)
