[The description below was written by a language model from this plasmid's Addgene catalogue record and pLannotate feature annotations shown in this document.]
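Description:
pGEM-T Easy-Gbait-hs-QF2 is a donor plasmid for CRISPR/Cas9-mediated knock-in of the QF2 transcriptional activator into the zebrafish genome. It is built on the pGEM-T Easy cloning backbone and is listed at about 5.05 kb. In E. coli it is maintained at high copy through a ColE1/pUC-type origin and selected with ampicillin via the β-lactamase gene. The backbone also carries an f1 phage origin, a lac promoter/operator region with an interrupted lacZα fragment, and T7 and SP6 promoters flanking the cloning site, which serve here mainly as sequencing primer sites.

The insert, cloned into SacII sites, is recorded as Gbait-hsp70-QF2-SV40pA. According to the depositor's comments, it was made by modifying a previously described Gbait-hsp70:Gal4 donor, replacing Gal4 with the improved Q-system activator QF2. In this design the Gbait element is a short bait sequence that a co-delivered guide RNA and Cas9 cut, linearising the donor. A second guide cuts the chosen genomic locus, and the linearised plasmid can then be captured there by homology-independent repair. The short annotation near the start of the insert matching a fluorescent-protein fragment is consistent with a GFP-derived bait. The hsp70 promoter precedes QF2, and in the original donor design it serves as a minimal promoter that comes under the influence of nearby endogenous regulatory elements, so QF2 expression follows the targeted gene. The SV40 polyadenylation signal terminates the transcript.

The automated feature table does not annotate the hsp70 or QF2 segments, leaving most of the insert region unlabelled. It does detect the SV40 poly(A) signal and residual Gateway attB2 and attB3 sites, along with a few short protein-fragment matches that are probably spurious. Resulting QF2 driver lines would be combined with QUAS reporter or effector transgenes, and the associated work used the approach to label specific habenular neurons.
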