Features (pLannotate 1.2.2; 18 found; start..end, strand, type, name):
     30..48      +  promoter       T7 promoter: promoter for bacteriophage T7 RNA polymerase
    110..132     +  CDS            VN155(I152L) (fragment): improved N-terminal fragment of mVenus for use in bimolecular fluorescence complementation (BiFC) (Kodama and Hu, 2010)
   1901..1921    -  protein_bind   attB2: mutant version of attB; core recombination site for the Gateway® BP reaction BP Clonase™
   1921..1980    +  CDS            VP1_SV40 (fragment): Experimental evidence at protein level: Swiss-Prot protein existence level 1. Forms an icosahedral capsid with a T=7 symmetry and a 40 nm diameter. The capsid is composed of 72 pentamers linked to each other by disulfide bonds and associated with VP2 or VP3 proteins. Binds to N- glycolylneuraminic analog of the ganglioside GM1 on the cell surface to provide virion attachment to target cell (PubMed:18353982). Once attached, the virion is internalized by caveolin-mediated endocytosis and traffics to the endoplasmic reticulum. Inside the endoplasmic reticulum, the protein folding machinery isomer
   1977..2058    -  polyA_signal   SV40 poly(A) signal: SV40 polyadenylation signal
   2121..2141    -  protein_bind   attB3: mutant version of attB; core recombination site for the Gateway® BP reaction BP Clonase™
   2154..2216    -  CDS            VESPI_VESMG (fragment): Experimental evidence at protein level: Swiss-Prot protein existence level 1. Shows contractile activity on isolated ileum smooth muscle. From Vespa magnifica (Hornet).
   2228..2246    -  promoter       SP6 promoter: promoter for bacteriophage SP6 RNA polymerase
   2288..2304    -  protein_bind   lac operator: The lac repressor binds to the lac operator to inhibit transcription in E. coli. This inhibition can be relieved by adding lactose or isopropyl-β-D-thiogalactopyranoside (IPTG). lac repressor encoded by lacI
   2312..2342    -  promoter       lac promoter: promoter for the E. coli lac operon
   2357..2378    -  protein_bind   CAP binding site: CAP binding activates transcription in the presence of cAMP. E. coli catabolite activator protein
   2391..2483    -  CDS            lacI (fragment): lac repressor; lacI; The lac repressor binds to the lac operator to inhibit transcription in E. coli. This inhibition can be relieved by adding lactose or isopropyl-β-D-thiogalactopyranoside (IPTG).
   2666..3254    -  rep_origin     ori: high-copy-number ColE1/pMB1/pBR322/pUC origin of replication
   3425..4285    -  CDS            AmpR: β-lactamase; bla; confers resistance to ampicillin, carbenicillin, and related antibiotics
   4286..4390    -  promoter       AmpR promoter: bla
   4417..4467    +  misc_feature   bom (fragment): basis of mobility region from pBR322
   4495..4923    -  rep_origin     f1 ori (sequence partly withheld): f1 bacteriophage origin of replication; arrow indicates direction of (+) strand synthesis
   4927..27      -  CDS            lacZα (fragment) (across the origin): LacZα fragment of β-galactosidase; lacZ fragment
>Addgene plasmid #122563 | pGEM-T Easy-Gbait-hs-QF2 | addgene full sequence | sequence record 237152 | Addgene NGS Result
GACGTTGTAAAACGACGGCCAGTGAATTGTAATACGACTCACTATAGGGCGAATTGGGCCCGACGTCGCA
TGCTCCCGGCCGCCATGGCGGCCGCGGGAATTCGATTTAGGCGAGGGCGATGCCACCTACGGGGCCGCAA
TTCACTGGAGGCTTCCAGAACAGTGTAGAGTCTGAACGGGTGCGCGCTCTGCTGTATTTAAAGGGCGAAA
GAGAGACCGCAGAGAAACTCAACCGAAGAGAAGCGACTTGACAAAGAAGAAAAGAGCAGCCTGACAGGAC
TTTTTCCCCGACGAGGTGTTTATTCGCTCTATTTAAGAATCTACTGTAAGGTAAGTCTCAATATATTGTA
CTCTATTGGCTAATCAAAATTATATAGAGATTATATGTAGGCTTTAATGTCAAATAATCAACTTTGTATA
TGTAATCTTTTTACATGTGGACTGCCTATAATGTTCATCTTATTTTAGGTCTACTAGAAAATTATATTTC
CCGTTTTCACAATAAGGATTAAAAAAACAATGAACAGACGGGCATTTACTTTATGTTGCTGACATTATTA
TATATGAGCATAATAACCATAAATACTAGCAAATGTCCTAAATGAATTTGTGTTAATGTTGTCTACAAAA
GAAAAGAAAATTAGCGTTTTACTTGTACAACTAATAATAACTTAGTTATTTAGAGAATTTCACTTGTTGA
CTAGAAAAATAATTTAATATTGAAACAATTGCACCATAAATTGTATAAATATAAAATTAATTCTAATTGT
TTTTTTTATTGCAGTTTCTTGCCGCGGGAATTCGATTACTAGTATGCCACCCAAGCGCAAAACGCTTAAC
GCTGCGGCTGAGGCTAACGCTCATGCCGACGGACACGCCGACGGAAACGCCGACGGACACGTGGCCAATA
CGGCCGCGTCCTCGAATAATGCGAGGTTCGCTGATCTCACTAACATCGATACTCCGGGTCTGGGACCCAC
AACTACGACCCTGCTCGTGGAACCAGCACGCTCAAAGCGTCAACGAGTGTCCCGCGCATGCGACCAGTGC
CGTGCAGCCCGAGAGAAATGCGACGGAATACAGCCTGCGTGTTTCCCGTGCGTTTCCCAGGGAAGGTCCT
GCACTTATCAGGCTTCGCCGAAAAAGAGGGGAGTTCAAACCGGTTATATTCGTACGCTGGAGCTCGCCCT
CGCCTGGATGTTTGAAAATGTCGCGCGTTCCGAAGATGCCTTGCATAACCTCCTCGTCCGTGACGCCGGA
CAAGGATCAGCTCTGCTCGTTGGTAAAGATTCGCCGGCTGCCGAGCGACTCCATGCCCGTTGGGCTACTA
GCCGTGTCAATAAGAGCATTACCCGCCTCCTCCGTCAGTTGGAGCTCCCTCCTACCGCCACGGCTACGGC
CTCGATAATGCCGCACGTGATGGAGCAGCCTCTCAGTACCAGCATTAACCCCGTCAACGACCGCTTCAAC
GGTATTCCCAACCCCACTCCGTATAACTCCGATGCAGCTCTCGATGCTATCACTCAGACCAACGATTATG
GAAGCGTAAATACACATGGTATCCTCTCTACTTACCCGCCACCGGCTACGCACCTTAATGAAGCTTCCGT
CGCTCTCGCTCCCGGTGGCGCCCCCCCCCGACCGCCTCCTCCGTATGTTGACAGCACGACCAATCACCCG
CCGTACCACTCGAATCTGGTTCCAATGGCGAACTTTGGTTACTCGACCGTTGATTACGATGCCATGGTTG
ACGATTTGGCTAGCATTGAATACACGGACGCTGTGGATGTCGACCCACAGTTTATGACCAATCTGGGATT
CGTTCCTGGATGTAACTTCTCCGACATTAATACATACGAACAGTGATGACGTCTATCGATACCGTCGACT
AAAGCCAACCCAGCTTTCTTGTACAAAGTGGGGGATCCAGACATGATAAGATACATTGATGAGTTTGGAC
AAACCACAACTAGAGTGCAGTGAAAAAAATGCTTTATTTGTGAAATTTGTGATGCTATTGCTTTATTTGT
AACCATTATAAGCTGCAATAAACAAGTTAACAATAACAATTGCATTCATTTTATGTTTCAGGTTCAGGGG
GAGGTGTGGGAGGTTTTTTTCAACTTTATTATACATAGTTGCTGCAGAATCACTAGTGAATTCGCGGCCG
CCTGCAGGTCGACCATATGGGAGAGCTCCCAACGCGTTGGATGCATAGCTTGAGTATTCTATAGTGTCAC
CTAAATAGCTTGGCGTAATCATGGTCATAGCTGTTTCCTGTGTGAAATTGTTATCCGCTCACAATTCCAC
ACAACATACGAGCCGGAAGCATAAAGTGTAAAGCCTGGGGTGCCTAATGAGTGAGCTAACTCACATTAAT
TGCGTTGCGCTCACTGCCCGCTTTCCAGTCGGGAAACCTGTCGTGCCAGCTGCATTAATGAATCGGCCAA
CGCGCGGGGAGAGGCGGTTTGCGTATTGGGCGCTCTTCCGCTTCCTCGCTCACTGACTCGCTGCGCTCGG
TCGTTCGGCTGCGGCGAGCGGTATCAGCTCACTCAAAGGCGGTAATACGGTTATCCACAGAATCAGGGGA
TAACGCAGGAAAGAACATGTGAGCAAAAGGCCAGCAAAAGGCCAGGAACCGTAAAAAGGCCGCGTTGCTG
GCGTTTTTCCATAGGCTCCGCCCCCCTGACGAGCATCACAAAAATCGACGCTCAAGTCAGAGGTGGCGAA
ACCCGACAGGACTATAAAGATACCAGGCGTTTCCCCCTGGAAGCTCCCTCGTGCGCTCTCCTGTTCCGAC
CCTGCCGCTTACCGGATACCTGTCCGCCTTTCTCCCTTCGGGAAGCGTGGCGCTTTCTCATAGCTCACGC
TGTAGGTATCTCAGTTCGGTGTAGGTCGTTCGCTCCAAGCTGGGCTGTGTGCACGAACCCCCCGTTCAGC
CCGACCGCTGCGCCTTATCCGGTAACTATCGTCTTGAGTCCAACCCGGTAAGACACGACTTATCGCCACT
GGCAGCAGCCACTGGTAACAGGATTAGCAGAGCGAGGTATGTAGGCGGTGCTACAGAGTTCTTGAAGTGG
TGGCCTAACTACGGCTACACTAGAAGAACAGTATTTGGTATCTGCGCTCTGCTGAAGCCAGTTACCTTCG
GAAAAAGAGTTGGTAGCTCTTGATCCGGCAAACAAACCACCGCTGGTAGCGGTGGTTTTTTTGTTTGCAA
GCAGCAGATTACGCGCAGAAAAAAAGGATCTCAAGAAGATCCTTTGATCTTTTCTACGGGGTCTGACGCT
CAGTGGAACGAAAACTCACGTTAAGGGATTTTGGTCATGAGATTATCAAAAAGGATCTTCACCTAGATCC
TTTTAAATTAAAAATGAAGTTTTAAATCAATCTAAAGTATATATGAGTAAACTTGGTCTGACAGTTACCA
ATGCTTAATCAGTGAGGCACCTATCTCAGCGATCTGTCTATTTCGTTCATCCATAGTTGCCTGACTCCCC
GTCGTGTAGATAACTACGATACGGGAGGGCTTACCATCTGGCCCCAGTGCTGCAATGATACCGCGAGACC
CACGCTCACCGGCTCCAGATTTATCAGCAATAAACCAGCCAGCCGGAAGGGCCGAGCGCAGAAGTGGTCC
TGCAACTTTATCCGCCTCCATCCAGTCTATTAATTGTTGCCGGGAAGCTAGAGTAAGTAGTTCGCCAGTT
AATAGTTTGCGCAACGTTGTTGCCATTGCTACAGGCATCGTGGTGTCACGCTCGTCGTTTGGTATGGCTT
CATTCAGCTCCGGTTCCCAACGATCAAGGCGAGTTACATGATCCCCCATGTTGTGCAAAAAAGCGGTTAG
CTCCTTCGGTCCTCCGATCGTTGTCAGAAGTAAGTTGGCCGCAGTGTTATCACTCATGGTTATGGCAGCA
CTGCATAATTCTCTTACTGTCATGCCATCCGTAAGATGCTTTTCTGTGACTGGTGAGTACTCAACCAAGT
CATTCTGAGAATAGTGTATGCGGCGACCGAGTTGCTCTTGCCCGGCGTCAATACGGGATAATACCGCGCC
ACATAGCAGAACTTTAAAAGTGCTCATCATTGGAAAACGTTCTTCGGGGCGAAAACTCTCAAGGATCTTA
CCGCTGTTGAGATCCAGTTCGATGTAACCCACTCGTGCACCCAACTGATCTTCAGCATCTTTTACTTTCA
CCAGCGTTTCTGGGTGAGCAAAAACAGGAAGGCAAAATGCCGCAAAAAAGGGAATAAGGGCGACACGGAA
ATGTTGAATACTCATACTCTTCCTTTTTCAATATTATTGAAGCATTTATCAGGGTTATTGTCTCATGAGC
GGATACATATTTGAATGTATTTAGAAAAATAAACAAATAGGGGTTCCGCGCACATTTCCCCGAAAAGTGC
CACCTGATGCGGTGTGAAATACCGCACAGATGCGTAAGGAGAAAATACCGCATCAGGAAATTGTAAGCGT
TAATATTTTGTTAAAATTCGCGTTAAATTTTTGTTAAATCAGCTCATTTTTTAACCAATAGGCCGAAATC
GGCAAAATCCCTTATAAATCAAAAGAATAGACCGAGATAGGGT
[37 nt withheld, positions 4594-4630]
AAAGAACGTGGACTCCAACGTCAAAGG
[49 nt withheld, positions 4658-4706]
T
[91 nt withheld, positions 4708-4798]
G
[124 nt withheld, positions 4800-4923]
CCATTCGCCATTCAGGCTGCGCAACTGTTGGGAAGGGCGATCGGTGCGGGCCTCTTCGCTATTACGCCAG
CTGGCGAAAGGGGGATGTGCTGCAAGGCGATTAAGTTGGGTAACGCCAGGGTTTTCCCAGTCAC
